>Addgene plasmid #71698 | pJK590 | depositor full sequence | sequence record 131731 | pJK590 sequence 4541 bps
TGGCGAATGGG
[124 nt withheld, positions 12-135]
C
[91 nt withheld, positions 137-227]
A
[49 nt withheld, positions 229-277]
CCTTTGACGTTGGAGTCCACGTTCTTT
[37 nt withheld, positions 305-341]
ACCCTATCTCGGTCTATTCTTTTGATTTATAAGGGATTTTGCCGATTTCGGCCTATTGGTTAAAAAATGA
GCTGATTTAACAAAAATTTAACGCGAATTTTAACAAAATATTAACGTTTACAATTTCAGGTGGCACTTTT
CGGGGAAATGTGCGCGGAACCCCTATTTGTTTATTTTTCTAAATACATTCAAATATGTATCCGCTCATGA
GACAATAACCCTGATAAATGCTTCAATAATATTGAAAAAGGAAGAGTATGAGTATTCAACATTTCCGTGT
CGCCCTTATTCCCTTTTTTGCGGCATTTTGCCTTCCTGTTTTTGCTCACCCAGAAACGCTGGTGAAAGTA
AAAGATGCTGAAGATCAGTTGGGTGCACGAGTGGGTTACATCGAACTGGATCTCAACAGCGGTAAGATCC
TTGAGAGTTTTCGCCCCGAAGAACGTTTTCCAATGATGAGCACTTTTAAAGTTCTGCTATGTGGCGCGGT
ATTATCCCGTATTGACGCCGGGCAAGAGCAACTCGGTCGCCGCATACACTATTCTCAGAATGACTTGGTT
GAGTACTCACCAGTCACAGAAAAGCATCTTACGGATGGCATGACAGTAAGAGAATTATGCAGTGCTGCCA
TAACCATGAGTGATAACACTGCGGCCAACTTACTTCTGACAACGATCGGAGGACCGAAGGAGCTAACCGC
TTTTTTGCACAACATGGGGGATCATGTAACTCGCCTTGATCGTTGGGAACCGGAGCTGAATGAAGCCATA
CCAAACGACGAGCGTGACACCACGATGCCTGCAGCAATGGCAACAACGTTGCGCAAACTATTAACTGGCG
AACTACTTACTCTAGCTTCCCGGCAACAATTAATAGACTGGATGGAGGCGGATAAAGTTGCAGGACCACT
TCTGCGCTCGGCCCTTCCGGCTGGCTGGTTTATTGCTGATAAATCTGGAGCCGGTGAGCGTGGGTCTCGC
GGTATCATTGCAGCACTGGGGCCAGATGGTAAGCCCTCCCGTATCGTAGTTATCTACACGACGGGGAGTC
AGGCAACTATGGATGAACGAAATAGACAGATCGCTGAGATAGGTGCCTCACTGATTAAGCATTGGTAACT
GTCAGACCAAGTTTACTCATATATACTTTAGATTGATTTAAAACTTCATTTTTAATTTAAAAGGATCTAG
GTGAAGATCCTTTTTGATAATCTCATGACCAAAATCCCTTAACGTGAGTTTTCGTTCCACTGAGCGTCAG
ACCCCGTAGAAAAGATCAAAGGATCTTCTTGAGATCCTTTTTTTCTGCGCGTAATCTGCTGCTTGCAAAC
AAAAAAACCACCGCTACCAGCGGTGGTTTGTTTGCCGGATCAAGAGCTACCAACTCTTTTTCCGAAGGTA
ACTGGCTTCAGCAGAGCGCAGATACCAAATACTGTCCTTCTAGTGTAGCCGTAGTTAGGCCACCACTTCA
AGAACTCTGTAGCACCGCCTACATACCTCGCTCTGCTAATCCTGTTACCAGTGGCTGCTGCCAGTGGCGA
TAAGTCGTGTCTTACCGGGTTGGACTCAAGACGATAGTTACCGGATAAGGCGCAGCGGTCGGGCTGAACG
GGGGGTTCGTGCACACAGCCCAGCTTGGAGCGAACGACCTACACCGAACTGAGATACCTACAGCGTGAGC
TATGAGAAAGCGCCACGCTTCCCGAAGGGAGAAAGGCGGACAGGTATCCGGTAAGCGGCAGGGTCGGAAC
AGGAGAGCGCACGAGGGAGCTTCCAGGGGGAAACGCCTGGTATCTTTATAGTCCTGTCGGGTTTCGCCAC
CTCTGACTTGAGCGTCGATTTTTGTGATGCTCGTCAGGGGGGCGGAGCCTATGGAAAAACGCCAGCAACG
CGGCCTTTTTACGGTTCCTGGCCTTTTGCTGGCCTTTTGCTCACATGTTCTTTCCTGCGTTATCCCCTGA
TTCTGTGGATAACCGTATTACCGCCTTTGAGTGAGCTGATACCGCTCGCCGCAGCCGAACGACCGAGCGC
AGCGAGTCAGTGAGCGAGGAAGCGGAAGAGCGCCTGATGCGGTATTTTCTCCTTACGCATCTGTGCGGTA
TTTCACACCGCATATATGGTGCACTCTCAGTACAATCTGCTCTGATGCCGCATAGTTAAGCCAGTATACA
CTCCGCTATCGCTACGTGACTGGGTCATGGCTGCGCCCCGACACCCGCCAACACCCGCTGACGCGCCCTG
ACGGGCTTGTCTGCTCCCGGCATCCGCTTACAGACAAGCTGTGACCGTCTCCGGGAGCTGCATGTGTCAG
AGGTTTTCACCGTCATCACCGAAACGCGCGAGGCAGCTGCGGTAAAGCTCATCAGCGTGGTCGTGAAGCG
ATTCACAGATGTCTGCCTGTTCATCCGCGTCCAGCTCGTTGAGTTTCTCCAGAAGCGTTAATGTCTGGCT
TCTGATAAAGCGGGCCATGTTAAGGGCGGTTTTTTCCTGTTTGGTCACTGATGCCTCCGTGTAAGGGGGA
TTTCTGTTCATGGGGGTAATGATACCGATGAAACGAGAGAGGATGCTCACGATACGGGTTACTGATGATG
AACATGCCCGGTTACTGGAACGTTGTGAGGGTAAACAACTGGCGGTATGGATGCGGCGGGACCAGAGAAA
AATCACTCAGGGTCAATGCCAGCGCTTCGTTAATACAGATGTAGGTGTTCCACAGGGTAGCCAGCAGCAT
CCTGCGATGCAGATCCGGAACATAATGGTGCAGGGCGCTGACTTCCGCGTTTCCAGACTTTACGAAACAC
GGAAACCGAAGACCATTCATGTTGTTGCTCAGGTCGCAGACGTTTTGCAGCAGCAGTCGCTTCACGTTCG
CTCGCGTATCGGTGATTCATTCTGCTAACCAGTAAGGCAACCCCGCCAGCCTAGCCGGGTCCTCAACGAC
AGGAGCACGATCATGCGCACCCGTGGCCAGGACCCAACGCTGCCCGAGATCTCGATCCCGCGAAATTAAT
ACGACTCACTATAGGGAGACCACAACGGTTTCCCTCTAGAAATAATTTTGTTTAACTTTAAGAAGGAGAT
ATACATATGGCTGAAACCATTACAACTGATCTGCTCGTTATTGGTGCGGGACCTGCCGGATACACCGCAG
CTATTTATGCGGCACGTGCCAACCTTTCTCCCGTTCTGGTCGCTGGCCTTCAGCCTGGCGGGCAGCTCAC
CATTACTACAGATGTTGAAAACTATCCGGGTTTTGCCACAGCCATACAGGGGCCGTGGCTGATGGAACAA
ATGGCAGCCCAGGCGCAAAACGTGGGCACACGCATTGAATACGACATTATTACATCTGTTAATTTCAAAG
CGGGTTCACCTTTTCTGCTAACAGGTGATTCCGGCACAACCTACAAGGCCCGTGCTGTTATTGTTGCCAC
AGGCGCACAGGCACGCTGGCTTGGCCTGCCAAGTGAAAAGCATCTGCAAGGTGCCGGTGTTTCTGCCTGC
GCCACCTGCGATGGCTTTTTCTACCGCGGGAAGAACGTTGTGGTTGTCGGCGGCGGTAATACTGCGGTTG
AAGAGGCCCTGTATCTCACCCACCATGCCGCGCATGTCACCTTGGTGCACCGCCGAGACAGCCTGCGTGC
TGAAAAAATTCTGCAAGACCGGCTTTTTGCCAACCCGAAGGTTTCGGTGATCTGGAACAGCGTGGTGCAA
GATATTCTGGCCGACGGAACGCCAGAAACCGTATGCGGTGTGCGGCTCAAGAATACGCAGGATAATAGCG
AACAGACTGTCTCGACCGATGGCGTATTTATTGCCATTGGGCACGCCCCTAACACAGGCATCTTCCGCAA
CCAGCTTACTCTGGATGCTGAAGGGTATATTGAAACCACACCCGGCACCACACGTACATCTGTGCCCGGA
GTCTTTGCCGCGGGGGATGTGCAGGACAAAACATACCGCCAGGCCGTCACTGCGGCTGGGACTGGCTGTA
TGGCTGCGCTAGATGCGGAACGGTATCTTGCTGGTTTGAGCGGAGAACTCGAGCACCACCACCACCACCA
CTGAGATCCGGCTGCTAACAAAGCCCGAAAGGAAGCTGAGTTGGCTGCTGCCACCGCTGAGCAATAACTA
GCATAACCCCTTGGGGCCTCTAAACGGGTCTTGAGGGGTTTTTTGCTGAAAGGAGGAACTATATCCGGAT
Features (pLannotate 1.2.2; 13 found; start..end, strand, type, name):
     12..467     +  rep_origin     f1 ori (sequence partly withheld): f1 bacteriophage origin of replication; arrow indicates direction of (+) strand synthesis
    494..598     +  promoter       AmpR promoter: bla
    599..1459    +  CDS            AmpR: β-lactamase; bla; confers resistance to ampicillin, carbenicillin, and related antibiotics
   1630..2218    +  rep_origin     ori: high-copy-number ColE1/pMB1/pBR322/pUC origin of replication
   2404..2546    -  misc_feature   bom: basis of mobility region from pBR322
   2648..2839    -  CDS            rop: Rop protein, which maintains plasmids at low copy number; rop
   2856..3236    +  CDS            YPB1_ECOLX: Protein predicted: Swiss-Prot protein existence level 4. From Escherichia coli.
   3348..3366    +  promoter       T7 promoter: promoter for bacteriophage T7 RNA polymerase
   3398..3420    +  RBS            RBS: efficient ribosome binding site from bacteriophage T7 gene 10 (Olins and Rangwala, 1989)
   3428..4369    +  CDS            GLCAL_PSEFL: Experimental evidence at protein level: Swiss-Prot protein existence level 1. Catalyzes the conversion of 2-amino-2-deoxy-D-gluconate (GlcNA) to 2-keto-3-deoxy-D-gluconic acid (KDGA) and ammonia. From Pseudomonas fluorescens.
   4385..4402    +  CDS            9xHis (fragment): 9xHis affinity tag
   4412..4461    +  CDS            SET1 (fragment): solubility-enhancement tag derived from T7 phage gene 10B
   4469..4516    +  terminator     T7 terminator: transcription terminator for bacteriophage T7 RNA polymerase
