[The description below was written by a language model from this plasmid's Addgene catalogue record and pLannotate feature annotations shown in this document.]
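Description:
pJK590 is a bacterial expression plasmid built on the pET23a backbone for producing thioredoxin reductase 1 (trxB1, locus AZ09_07565) from Acetobacter aceti strain 1023 with a C-terminal hexahistidine tag, a product designated AaTrxB1H6. The plasmid totals 4,541 bp. It replicates from a ColE1/pMB1-type origin and is recorded as high copy, although the annotation also detects a short rop-like segment and the pBR322 bom region. Selection is by ampicillin through the bla β-lactamase gene under its own promoter. An f1 phage origin is also present, which in principle allows single-stranded DNA production.

The trxB1 coding sequence was inserted between NdeI and XhoI, and both sites are retained. This places the start codon just downstream of the T7 promoter and the strong ribosome binding site from T7 gene 10, and fuses the 3′ end in frame to the backbone-encoded His tag, followed by the T7 terminator. Transcription therefore depends on T7 RNA polymerase, so expression requires a host that supplies it, while a strain such as DH5alpha serves only for propagation.

Some labels in the automated feature table need interpreting. The roughly 940 bp open reading frame in the insert position is labelled by similarity to a Pseudomonas fluorescens enzyme, but its location matches the catalogued trxB1 insert. The "9xHis fragment" is 18 bp long, which corresponds to the His6 tag. The short "SET1" and YPB1 hits are most likely residual backbone sequence rather than designed elements. The tagged protein is suited to immobilised metal affinity purification, presumably for biochemical or structural study, though the record does not state specific downstream uses.
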