Addgene plasmid #71698: pJK590
Purpose: Produces Acetobacter aceti 1023 thioredoxin reductase 1 with a C-terminal His6 tag (AaTrxB1H6)
Depositing lab: T. J. Kappock. Depositing organization: Purdue University.
Backbone
  Vector backbone: pET23a
  Backbone size w/o insert (bp): 3666
  Total vector size (bp): 4541
  Vector type: Bacterial Expression
Growth in bacteria
  Bacterial resistance: Ampicillin, 100 μg/mL
  Growth temperature: 37°C
  Growth strain: DH5alpha
  Copy number: High Copy
Gene/Insert
  Gene/Insert name: thioredoxin reductase 1 (alt names: trxB1; AZ09_07565)
  Species: Acetobacter aceti 1023
  GenBank ID: WP_042787538 KDE20163
  Promoter: T7
  Tag / fusion protein: His6 (C terminal on backbone)
  Cloning method: Restriction Enzyme; 5′ cloning site NdeI (not destroyed); 3′ cloning site XhoI (not destroyed)
  Sequencing primers: 5′ T7 promoter; 3′ T7 terminator
Terms and licenses: Academic/Nonprofit Terms; Industry Terms: Not Available to Industry
How to cite: pJK590 was a gift from T. J. Kappock (Addgene plasmid # 71698 ; http://n2t.net/addgene:71698 ; RRID:Addgene_71698)
