>Addgene plasmid #71698 | pJK590 | addgene partial sequence | sequence record 134476 | T7 5'-TAATACGACTCACTATAGGG-3'
AATAATTTTGTTTAACTTTAAGAAGGAGATATACATATGGCTGAAACCATTACAACTGATCTGCTCGTTA
TTGGTGCGGGACCTGCCGGATACACCGCAGCTATTTATGCGGCACGTGCCAACCTTTCTCCCGTTCTGGT
CGCTGGCCTTCAGCCTGGCGGGCAGCTCACCATTACTACAGATGTTGAAAACTATCCGGGTTTTGCCACA
GCCATACAGGGGCCGTGGCTGATGGAACAAATGGCAGCCCAGGCGCAAAACGTGGGCACACGCATTGAAT
ACGACATTATTACATCTGTTAATTTCAAAGCGGGTTCACCTTTTCTGCTAACAGGTGATTCCGGCACAAC
CTACAAGGCCCGTGCTGTTATTGTTGCCACAGGCGCACAGGCACGCTGGCTTGGCCTGCCAAGTGAAAAG
CATCTGCAAGGTGCCGGTGTTTCTGCCTGCGCCACCTGCGATGGCTTTTTCTACCGCGGGAAGAACGTTG
TGGTTGTCGGCGGCGGTAATACTGCGGTTGAAGAGGCCCTGTATCTCACCCACCATGCCGCGCATGTCAC
CTTGGTGCACCGCCGAGACAGCCTGCGTGCTGAAAAAATTCTGCAAGACCGGCTTTTTGCCAACCCGAAG
GTTTCGGTGATCTGGAACAGCGTGGTGCAAGATATTCTGGCCGACGGAACGCCAGAAACCGTATGCGGTG
TGCGGCTCAAGAATACGCAGGATAATAGCGAACAGACTGTCTCGACCGATGGCGTATTTATTGCCATTGG
GCACGCCCCTAACACAGGCATCTTCCGCAACCAGCTTACTCTGGATGCTGAAGGGTATATTGAAACCACA
CCCGGCACCACACGTACATCTGTGCCCGGAGTCTTTGCCGCGGGGGATGTGCAGGACAAAACATACCGCC
AGGCCGTCACTGCGGCTGGGACTGGCTGTATGGCTGCGCTAGATGCGGAACGGTATCTTGCTGGTTTGAG
CGGAGAACTCGAGCACCACCACCACCACCACTGAGATCCGGCTGCTAACAAAGCCCGAAAGGAAGCTGAG
TTGGCTGCTGCCACCGCTGAGCAATAACTAGCATAACCCCTTGGGGC
