>Addgene plasmid #71698 | pJK590 | addgene partial sequence | sequence record 134477 | T7term 5'-GCTAGTTATTGCTCAGCGG-3'
TTGTTAGCAGCCGGATCTCAGTGGTGGTGGTGGTGGTGCTCGAGTTCTCCGCTCAAACCAGCAAGATACC
GTTCCGCATCTAGCGCAGCCATACAGCCAGTCCCAGCCGCAGTGACGGCCTGGCGGTATGTTTTGTCCTG
CACATCCCCCGCGGCAAAGACTCCGGGCACAGATGTACGTGTGGTGCCGGGTGTGGTTTCAATATACCCT
TCAGCATCCAGAGTAAGCTGGTTGCGGAAGATGCCTGTGTTAGGGGCGTGCCCAATGGCAATAAATACGC
CATCGGTCGAGACAGTCTGTTCGCTATTATCCTGCGTATTCTTGAGCCGCACACCGCATACGGTTTCTGG
CGTTCCGTCGGCCAGAATATCTTGCACCACGCTGTTCCAGATCACCGAAACCTTCGGGTTGGCAAAAAGC
CGGTCTTGCAGAATTTTTTCAGCACGCAGGCTGTCTCGGCGGTGCACCAAGGTGACATGCGCGGCATGGT
GGGTGAGATACAGGGCCTCTTCAACCGCAGTATTACCGCCGCCGACAACCACAACGTTCTTCCCGCGGTA
GAAAAAGCCATCGCAGGTGGCGCAGGCAGAAACACCGGCACCTTGCAGATGCTTTTCACTTGGCAGGCCA
AGCCAGCGTGCCTGTGCGCCTGTGGCAACAATAACAGCACGGGCCTTGTAGGTTGTGCCGGAATCACCTG
TTAGCAGAAAAGGTGAACCCGCTTTGAAATTAACAGATGTAATAATGTCGTATTCAATGCGTGTGCCCAC
GTTTTGCGCCTGGGCTGCCATTTGTTCCATCAGCCACGGCCCCTGTATGGCTGTGGCAAAACCCGGATAG
TTTTCAACATCTGTAGTAATGGTGAGCTGCCCGCCAGGCTGAAGGCCAGCGACCAGAACGGGAGAAAGGT
TGGCACGTGCCGCATAAATAGCTGCGGTGTATCCGGCAGGTCCCGCACCAATAACGAGCAGATCAGTTGT
AATGGTTTCAGCCATATGTATATCTCCTTCTTAAAGTTAAACAAAATTATTTCTAGAGGGAAACCGTTGT
GGTCTCCCTATAGTGAGTCGTATTAATTTCGCGGGATCGAGATCTCGGGCA
